Addgene plasmid #80236: non-targeting control gRNA (BRDN0001147185)
Purpose: 3rd generation lentiviral gRNA plasmid, non-targeting control gRNA
Depositing lab: John Doench & David Root. Depositing organization: Broad Institute. Publication: Optimized sgRNA design to maximize activity and minimize off-target effects of CRISPR-Cas9. Doench JG, Fusi N, Sullender M, Hegde M, Vaimberg EW, Donovan KF, Smith I, Tothova Z, Wilen C, Orchard R, Virgin HW, Listgarten J, Root DE. Nat Biotechnol. 2016 Jan 18. doi: 10.1038/nbt.3437. PubMed 26780180.
Backbone
  Vector backbone: lentiGuide-Puro
  Backbone manufacturer: Zhang Lab (Addgene plasmid # 52963)
  Vector type: Mammalian Expression, Lentiviral, CRISPR
  Selectable markers: Puromycin
Growth in bacteria
  Bacterial resistance: Ampicillin, 100 μg/mL
  Growth temperature: 37°C
  Growth strain: DH5alpha
  Copy number: High Copy
Gene/Insert
  Gene/Insert name: Non-targeting control gRNA
  gRNA/shRNA sequence: CGTAGTAAATATCTAGCTAA
  Species: H. sapiens (human)
  Promoter: hU6
  Cloning method: Unknown
  Sequencing primers: 5′ U6-F; 3′ pS2-R
Terms and licenses: Academic/Nonprofit Terms; Industry Terms: Not Available to Industry
How to cite: non-targeting control gRNA (BRDN0001147185) was a gift from John Doench & David Root (Addgene plasmid # 80236 ; http://n2t.net/addgene:80236 ; RRID:Addgene_80236)
