[The description below was written by a language model from this plasmid's Addgene catalogue record and pLannotate feature annotations shown in this document.]
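Description:
The non-targeting control gRNA (BRDN0001147185) plasmid is a third-generation lentiviral CRISPR guide vector built on the lentiGuide-Puro backbone, about 8.3 kb in size. In E. coli it is maintained by a high-copy ColE1/pUC-type origin and selected with ampicillin through the β-lactamase gene. An f1 origin, lac promoter/operator remnants and T3/T7 promoters are also present as carry-over from the cloning backbone.

The lentiviral transfer cassette begins with an RSV promoter fused to a truncated HIV-1 5' LTR, which makes genomic RNA production independent of Tat. It is followed by the Ψ packaging signal, a partial gag sequence and the Rev response element. It ends in a self-inactivating ΔU3 3' LTR with an SV40 polyadenylation signal downstream. Between the LTRs, a human U6 RNA polymerase III promoter drives a 20-nt spacer joined to the Streptococcus pyogenes Cas9 guide RNA scaffold. A cPPT/CTS element lies just downstream of the scaffold and aids nuclear import of the viral genome. The EF-1α core promoter with its intron A then expresses puromycin N-acetyltransferase for selection of transduced mammalian cells, and a WPRE enhances transcript expression.

The plasmid encodes no Cas9, so it is meant for cells that receive the nuclease separately. The spacer is designated as non-targeting, with human listed as the species. The construct therefore serves as a negative control alongside gene-targeting guides in the same backbone, controlling for the effects of transduction, puromycin selection and guide expression in Cas9 knockout experiments.
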