Features (pLannotate 1.2.2; 29 found; start..end, strand, type, name):
     14..80      +  CDS            small t antigen (fragment): SV40 (simian virus 40) small t antigen
    106..317     +  promoter       EF-1α core promoter: core promoter for human elongation factor EF-1α
    318..1256    +  intron         EF-1α intron A: intron upstream of the start codon of human EF-1α
   1278..1877    +  CDS            PuroR (fragment): puromycin N-acetyltransferase; pac from Streptomyces; confers resistance to puromycin
   1893..2481    +  misc_feature   WPRE: woodchuck hepatitis virus posttranscriptional regulatory element
   2532..2551    +  misc_feature   cPPT/CTS (fragment): central polypurine tract and central termination sequence of HIV-1
   2553..2786    +  LTR            3' LTR (ΔU3): self-inactivating 3' long terminal repeat (LTR) from HIV-1
   2864..2985    +  polyA_signal   SV40 poly(A) signal: SV40 polyadenylation signal
   3025..3160    +  rep_origin     SV40 ori: SV40 origin of replication
   3181..3199    -  promoter       T7 promoter: promoter for bacteriophage T7 RNA polymerase
   3207..3362    +  CDS            lacZα (fragment): LacZα fragment of β-galactosidase; lacZ fragment
   3367..3795    +  rep_origin     f1 ori (sequence partly withheld): f1 bacteriophage origin of replication; arrow indicates direction of (+) strand synthesis
   3848..3952    +  promoter       AmpR promoter: bla
   3953..4813    +  CDS            AmpR: β-lactamase; bla; confers resistance to ampicillin, carbenicillin, and related antibiotics
   4984..5572    +  rep_origin     ori: high-copy-number ColE1/pMB1/pBR322/pUC origin of replication
   5755..5847    +  CDS            lacI (fragment): lac repressor; lacI; The lac repressor binds to the lac operator to inhibit transcription in E. coli. This inhibition can be relieved by adding lactose or isopropyl-β-D-thiogalactopyranoside (IPTG).
   5860..5881    +  protein_bind   CAP binding site: CAP binding activates transcription in the presence of cAMP. E. coli catabolite activator protein
   5896..5926    +  promoter       lac promoter: promoter for the E. coli lac operon
   5934..5950    +  protein_bind   lac operator: The lac repressor binds to the lac operator to inhibit transcription in E. coli. This inhibition can be relieved by adding lactose or isopropyl-β-D-thiogalactopyranoside (IPTG). lac repressor encoded by lacI
   5995..6013    +  promoter       T3 promoter: promoter for bacteriophage T3 RNA polymerase
   6041..6267    +  promoter       RSV promoter: Rous sarcoma virus enhancer/promoter
   6268..6448    +  LTR            5' LTR (truncated): truncated 5' long terminal repeat (LTR) from HIV-1
   6495..6620    +  misc_feature   HIV-1 Ψ: packaging signal of human immunodeficiency virus type 1
   6604..6967    +  CDS            HIV-1 gag (fragment): gag protein from human immunodeficiency virus 1; gag
   7113..7346    +  misc_feature   RRE: The Rev response element (RRE) of HIV-1 allows for Rev-dependent mRNA export from the nucleus to the cytoplasm.
   7723..7749    +  CDS            Rev (fragment): human immunodeficiency virus 1 (HIV-1) Rev protein; rev; enhances nuclear export of unspliced and incompletely spliced viral mRNAs
   7753..7993    +  promoter       U6 promoter: RNA polymerase III promoter for human U6 snRNA
   8023..8098    +  misc_RNA       gRNA scaffold: guide RNA scaffold for the Streptococcus pyogenes CRISPR/Cas9 system
   8154..8271    +  misc_feature   cPPT/CTS: central polypurine tract and central termination sequence of HIV-1
>Addgene plasmid #80236 | non-targeting control gRNA (BRDN0001147185) | depositor full sequence | sequence record 150950 | Full Sequence
CCCGGGTGCAAAGATGGATAAAGTTTTAAACAGAGAGGAATCTTTGCAGCTAATGGACCTTCTAGGTCTT
GAAAGGAGTGGGAATTGGCTCCGGTGCCCGTCAGTGGGCAGAGCGCACATCGCCCACAGTCCCCGAGAAG
TTGGGGGGAGGGGTCGGCAATTGATCCGGTGCCTAGAGAAGGTGGCGCGGGGTAAACTGGGAAAGTGATG
TCGTGTACTGGCTCCGCCTTTTTCCCGAGGGTGGGGGAGAACCGTATATAAGTGCAGTAGTCGCCGTGAA
CGTTCTTTTTCGCAACGGGTTTGCCGCCAGAACACAGGTAAGTGCCGTGTGTGGTTCCCGCGGGCCTGGC
CTCTTTACGGGTTATGGCCCTTGCGTGCCTTGAATTACTTCCACCTGGCTGCAGTACGTGATTCTTGATC
CCGAGCTTCGGGTTGGAAGTGGGTGGGAGAGTTCGAGGCCTTGCGCTTAAGGAGCCCCTTCGCCTCGTGC
TTGAGTTGAGGCCTGGCCTGGGCGCTGGGGCCGCCGCGTGCGAATCTGGTGGCACCTTCGCGCCTGTCTC
GCTGCTTTCGATAAGTCTCTAGCCATTTAAAATTTTTGATGACCTGCTGCGACGCTTTTTTTCTGGCAAG
ATAGTCTTGTAAATGCGGGCCAAGATCTGCACACTGGTATTTCGGTTTTTGGGGCCGCGGGCGGCGACGG
GGCCCGTGCGTCCCAGCGCACATGTTCGGCGAGGCGGGGCCTGCGAGCGCGGCCACCGAGAATCGGACGG
GGGTAGTCTCAAGCTGGCCGGCCTGCTCTGGTGCCTGGCCTCGCGCCGCCGTGTATCGCCCCGCCCTGGG
CGGCAAGGCTGGCCCGGTCGGCACCAGTTGCGTGAGCGGAAAGATGGCCGCTTCCCGGCCCTGCTGCAGG
GAGCTCAAAATGGAGGACGCGGCGCTCGGGAGAGCGGGCGGGTGAGTCACCCACACAAAGGAAAAGGGCC
TTTCCGTCCTCAGCCGTCGCTTCATGTGACTCCACGGAGTACCGGGCGCCGTCCAGGCACCTCGATTAGT
TCTCGAGCTTTTGGAGTACGTCGTCTTTAGGTTGGGGGGAGGGGTTTTATGCGATGGAGTTTCCCCACAC
TGAGTGGGTGGAGACTGAAGTTAGGCCAGCTTGGCACTTGATGTAATTCTCCTTGGAATTTGCCCTTTTT
GAGTTTGGATCTTGGTTCATTCTCAAGCCTCAGACAGTGGTTCAAAGTTTTTTTCTTCCATTTCAGGTGT
CGTGACGTACGGCCACCATGACCGAGTACAAGCCCACGGTGCGCCTCGCCACCCGCGACGACGTCCCCAG
GGCCGTACGCACCCTCGCCGCCGCGTTCGCCGACTACCCCGCCACGCGCCACACCGTCGATCCGGACCGC
CACATCGAGCGGGTCACCGAGCTGCAAGAACTCTTCCTCACGCGCGTCGGGCTCGACATCGGCAAGGTGT
GGGTCGCGGACGACGGCGCCGCCGTGGCGGTCTGGACCACGCCGGAGAGCGTCGAAGCGGGGGCGGTGTT
CGCCGAGATCGGCCCGCGCATGGCCGAGTTGAGCGGTTCCCGGCTGGCCGCGCAGCAACAGATGGAAGGC
CTCCTGGCGCCGCACCGGCCCAAGGAGCCCGCGTGGTTCCTGGCCACCGTCGGAGTCTCGCCCGACCACC
AGGGCAAGGGTCTGGGCAGCGCCGTCGTGCTCCCCGGAGTGGAGGCGGCCGAGCGCGCCGGGGTGCCCGC
CTTCCTGGAGACCTCCGCGCCCCGCAACCTCCCCTTCTACGAGCGGCTCGGCTTCACCGTCACCGCCGAC
GTCGAGGTGCCCGAAGGACCGCGCACCTGGTGCATGACCCGCAAGCCCGGTGCCTGAACGCGTTAAGTCG
ACAATCAACCTCTGGATTACAAAATTTGTGAAAGATTGACTGGTATTCTTAACTATGTTGCTCCTTTTAC
GCTATGTGGATACGCTGCTTTAATGCCTTTGTATCATGCTATTGCTTCCCGTATGGCTTTCATTTTCTCC
TCCTTGTATAAATCCTGGTTGCTGTCTCTTTATGAGGAGTTGTGGCCCGTTGTCAGGCAACGTGGCGTGG
TGTGCACTGTGTTTGCTGACGCAACCCCCACTGGTTGGGGCATTGCCACCACCTGTCAGCTCCTTTCCGG
GACTTTCGCTTTCCCCCTCCCTATTGCCACGGCGGAACTCATCGCCGCCTGCCTTGCCCGCTGCTGGACA
GGGGCTCGGCTGTTGGGCACTGACAATTCCGTGGTGTTGTCGGGGAAATCATCGTCCTTTCCTTGGCTGC
TCGCCTGTGTTGCCACCTGGATTCTGCGCGGGACGTCCTTCTGCTACGTCCCTTCGGCCCTCAATCCAGC
GGACCTTCCTTCCCGCGGCCTGCTGCCGGCTCTGCGGCCTCTTCCGCGTCTTCGCCTTCGCCCTCAGACG
AGTCGGATCTCCCTTTGGGCCGCCTCCCCGCGTCGACTTTAAGACCAATGACTTACAAGGCAGCTGTAGA
TCTTAGCCACTTTTTAAAAGAAAAGGGGGGACTGGAAGGGCTAATTCACTCCCAACGAAGACAAGATCTG
CTTTTTGCTTGTACTGGGTCTCTCTGGTTAGACCAGATCTGAGCCTGGGAGCTCTCTGGCTAACTAGGGA
ACCCACTGCTTAAGCCTCAATAAAGCTTGCCTTGAGTGCTTCAAGTAGTGTGTGCCCGTCTGTTGTGTGA
CTCTGGTAACTAGAGATCCCTCAGACCCTTTTAGTCAGTGTGGAAAATCTCTAGCAGTACGTATAGTAGT
TCATGTCATCTTATTATTCAGTATTTATAACTTGCAAAGAAATGAATATCAGAGAGTGAGAGGAACTTGT
TTATTGCAGCTTATAATGGTTACAAATAAAGCAATAGCATCACAAATTTCACAAATAAAGCATTTTTTTC
ACTGCATTCTAGTTGTGGTTTGTCCAAACTCATCAATGTATCTTATCATGTCTGGCTCTAGCTATCCCGC
CCCTAACTCCGCCCATCCCGCCCCTAACTCCGCCCAGTTCCGCCCATTCTCCGCCCCATGGCTGACTAAT
TTTTTTTATTTATGCAGAGGCCGAGGCCGCCTCGGCCTCTGAGCTATTCCAGAAGTAGTGAGGAGGCTTT
TTTGGAGGCCTAGGGACGTACCCAATTCGCCCTATAGTGAGTCGTATTACGCGCGCTCACTGGCCGTCGT
TTTACAACGTCGTGACTGGGAAAACCCTGGCGTTACCCAACTTAATCGCCTTGCAGCACATCCCCCTTTC
GCCAGCTGGCGTAATAGCGAAGAGGCCCGCACCGATCGCCCTTCCCAACAGTTGCGCAGCCTGAATGGCG
AATGGG
[124 nt withheld, positions 3367-3490]
C
[91 nt withheld, positions 3492-3582]
A
[49 nt withheld, positions 3584-3632]
CCTTTGACGTTGGAGTCCACGTTCTTT
[37 nt withheld, positions 3660-3696]
ACCCTATCTCGGTCTATTCTTTTGATTTATAAGGGATTTTGCCGATTTCGGCCTATTGGTTAAAAAATGA
GCTGATTTAACAAAAATTTAACGCGAATTTTAACAAAATATTAACGCTTACAATTTAGGTGGCACTTTTC
GGGGAAATGTGCGCGGAACCCCTATTTGTTTATTTTTCTAAATACATTCAAATATGTATCCGCTCATGAG
ACAATAACCCTGATAAATGCTTCAATAATATTGAAAAAGGAAGAGTATGAGTATTCAACATTTCCGTGTC
GCCCTTATTCCCTTTTTTGCGGCATTTTGCCTTCCTGTTTTTGCTCACCCAGAAACGCTGGTGAAAGTAA
AAGATGCTGAAGATCAGTTGGGTGCACGAGTGGGTTACATCGAACTGGATCTCAACAGCGGTAAGATCCT
TGAGAGTTTTCGCCCCGAAGAACGTTTTCCAATGATGAGCACTTTTAAAGTTCTGCTATGTGGCGCGGTA
TTATCCCGTATTGACGCCGGGCAAGAGCAACTCGGTCGCCGCATACACTATTCTCAGAATGACTTGGTTG
AGTACTCACCAGTCACAGAAAAGCATCTTACGGATGGCATGACAGTAAGAGAATTATGCAGTGCTGCCAT
AACCATGAGTGATAACACTGCGGCCAACTTACTTCTGACAACGATCGGAGGACCGAAGGAGCTAACCGCT
TTTTTGCACAACATGGGGGATCATGTAACTCGCCTTGATCGTTGGGAACCGGAGCTGAATGAAGCCATAC
CAAACGACGAGCGTGACACCACGATGCCTGTAGCAATGGCAACAACGTTGCGCAAACTATTAACTGGCGA
ACTACTTACTCTAGCTTCCCGGCAACAATTAATAGACTGGATGGAGGCGGATAAAGTTGCAGGACCACTT
CTGCGCTCGGCCCTTCCGGCTGGCTGGTTTATTGCTGATAAATCTGGAGCCGGTGAGCGTGGGTCTCGCG
GTATCATTGCAGCACTGGGGCCAGATGGTAAGCCCTCCCGTATCGTAGTTATCTACACGACGGGGAGTCA
GGCAACTATGGATGAACGAAATAGACAGATCGCTGAGATAGGTGCCTCACTGATTAAGCATTGGTAACTG
TCAGACCAAGTTTACTCATATATACTTTAGATTGATTTAAAACTTCATTTTTAATTTAAAAGGATCTAGG
TGAAGATCCTTTTTGATAATCTCATGACCAAAATCCCTTAACGTGAGTTTTCGTTCCACTGAGCGTCAGA
CCCCGTAGAAAAGATCAAAGGATCTTCTTGAGATCCTTTTTTTCTGCGCGTAATCTGCTGCTTGCAAACA
AAAAAACCACCGCTACCAGCGGTGGTTTGTTTGCCGGATCAAGAGCTACCAACTCTTTTTCCGAAGGTAA
CTGGCTTCAGCAGAGCGCAGATACCAAATACTGTTCTTCTAGTGTAGCCGTAGTTAGGCCACCACTTCAA
GAACTCTGTAGCACCGCCTACATACCTCGCTCTGCTAATCCTGTTACCAGTGGCTGCTGCCAGTGGCGAT
AAGTCGTGTCTTACCGGGTTGGACTCAAGACGATAGTTACCGGATAAGGCGCAGCGGTCGGGCTGAACGG
GGGGTTCGTGCACACAGCCCAGCTTGGAGCGAACGACCTACACCGAACTGAGATACCTACAGCGTGAGCT
ATGAGAAAGCGCCACGCTTCCCGAAGGGAGAAAGGCGGACAGGTATCCGGTAAGCGGCAGGGTCGGAACA
GGAGAGCGCACGAGGGAGCTTCCAGGGGGAAACGCCTGGTATCTTTATAGTCCTGTCGGGTTTCGCCACC
TCTGACTTGAGCGTCGATTTTTGTGATGCTCGTCAGGGGGGCGGAGCCTATGGAAAAACGCCAGCAACGC
GGCCTTTTTACGGTTCCTGGCCTTTTGCTGGCCTTTTGCTCACATGTTCTTTCCTGCGTTATCCCCTGAT
TCTGTGGATAACCGTATTACCGCCTTTGAGTGAGCTGATACCGCTCGCCGCAGCCGAACGACCGAGCGCA
GCGAGTCAGTGAGCGAGGAAGCGGAAGAGCGCCCAATACGCAAACCGCCTCTCCCCGCGCGTTGGCCGAT
TCATTAATGCAGCTGGCACGACAGGTTTCCCGACTGGAAAGCGGGCAGTGAGCGCAACGCAATTAATGTG
AGTTAGCTCACTCATTAGGCACCCCAGGCTTTACACTTTATGCTTCCGGCTCGTATGTTGTGTGGAATTG
TGAGCGGATAACAATTTCACACAGGAAACAGCTATGACCATGATTACGCCAAGCGCGCAATTAACCCTCA
CTAAAGGGAACAAAAGCTGGAGCTGCAAGCTTAATGTAGTCTTATGCAATACTCTTGTAGTCTTGCAACA
TGGTAACGATGAGTTAGCAACATGCCTTACAAGGAGAGAAAAAGCACCGTGCATGCCGATTGGTGGAAGT
AAGGTGGTACGATCGTGCCTTATTAGGAAGGCAACAGACGGGTCTGACATGGATTGGACGAACCACTGAA
TTGCCGCATTGCAGAGATATTGTATTTAAGTGCCTAGCTCGATACATAAACGGGTCTCTCTGGTTAGACC
AGATCTGAGCCTGGGAGCTCTCTGGCTAACTAGGGAACCCACTGCTTAAGCCTCAATAAAGCTTGCCTTG
AGTGCTTCAAGTAGTGTGTGCCCGTCTGTTGTGTGACTCTGGTAACTAGAGATCCCTCAGACCCTTTTAG
TCAGTGTGGAAAATCTCTAGCAGTGGCGCCCGAACAGGGACTTGAAAGCGAAAGGGAAACCAGAGGAGCT
CTCTCGACGCAGGACTCGGCTTGCTGAAGCGCGCACGGCAAGAGGCGAGGGGCGGCGACTGGTGAGTACG
CCAAAAATTTTGACTAGCGGAGGCTAGAAGGAGAGAGATGGGTGCGAGAGCGTCAGTATTAAGCGGGGGA
GAATTAGATCGCGATGGGAAAAAATTCGGTTAAGGCCAGGGGGAAAGAAAAAATATAAATTAAAACATAT
AGTATGGGCAAGCAGGGAGCTAGAACGATTCGCAGTTAATCCTGGCCTGTTAGAAACATCAGAAGGCTGT
AGACAAATACTGGGACAGCTACAACCATCCCTTCAGACAGGATCAGAAGAACTTAGATCATTATATAATA
CAGTAGCAACCCTCTATTGTGTGCATCAAAGGATAGAGATAAAAGACACCAAGGAAGCTTTAGACAAGAT
AGAGGAAGAGCAAAACAAAAGTAAGACCACCGCACAGCAAGCGGCCGCTGATCTTCAGACCTGGAGGAGG
AGATATGAGGGACAATTGGAGAAGTGAATTATATAAATATAAAGTAGTAAAAATTGAACCATTAGGAGTA
GCACCCACCAAGGCAAAGAGAAGAGTGGTGCAGAGAGAAAAAAGAGCAGTGGGAATAGGAGCTTTGTTCC
TTGGGTTCTTGGGAGCAGCAGGAAGCACTATGGGCGCAGCGTCAATGACGCTGACGGTACAGGCCAGACA
ATTATTGTCTGGTATAGTGCAGCAGCAGAACAATTTGCTGAGGGCTATTGAGGCGCAACAGCATCTGTTG
CAACTCACAGTCTGGGGCATCAAGCAGCTCCAGGCAAGAATCCTGGCTGTGGAAAGATACCTAAAGGATC
AACAGCTCCTGGGGATTTGGGGTTGCTCTGGAAAACTCATTTGCACCACTGCTGTGCCTTGGAATGCTAG
TTGGAGTAATAAATCTCTGGAACAGATTTGGAATCACACGACCTGGATGGAGTGGGACAGAGAAATTAAC
AATTACACAAGCTTAATACACTCCTTAATTGAAGAATCGCAAAACCAGCAAGAAAAGAATGAACAAGAAT
TATTGGAATTAGATAAATGGGCAAGTTTGTGGAATTGGTTTAACATAACAAATTGGCTGTGGTATATAAA
ATTATTCATAATGATAGTAGGAGGCTTGGTAGGTTTAAGAATAGTTTTTGCTGTACTTTCTATAGTGAAT
AGAGTTAGGCAGGGATATTCACCATTATCGTTTCAGACCCACCTCCCAACCCCGAGGGGACCCAGAGAGG
GCCTATTTCCCATGATTCCTTCATATTTGCATATACGATACAAGGCTGTTAGAGAGATAATTAGAATTAA
TTTGACTGTAAACACAAAGATATTAGTACAAAATACGTGACGTAGAAAGTAATAATTTCTTGGGTAGTTT
GCAGTTTTAAAATTATGTTTTAAAATGGACTATCATATGCTTACCGTAACTTGAAAGTATTTCGATTTCT
TGGCTTTATATATCTTGTGGAAAGGACGAAACACCGCGTAGTAAATATCTAGCTAAGTTTTAGAGCTAGA
AATAGCAAGTTAAAATAAGGCTAGTCCGTTATCAACTTGAAAAAGTGGCACCGAGTCGGTGCTTTTTTAA
GCTTGGCGTAACTAGATCTTGAGACAAATGGCAGTATTCATCCACAATTTTAAAAGAAAAGGGGGGATTG
GGGGGTACAGTGCAGGGGAAAGAATAGTAGACATAATAGCAACAGACATACAAACTAAAGAATTACAAAA
ACAAATTACAAAAATTCAAAATTTTCGGGTTTATTACAGGGACAGCAGAGATCCACTTTGGCGCCGGCTC
GAGGGGG
