>Addgene plasmid #80236 | non-targeting control gRNA (BRDN0001147185) | depositor partial sequence | sequence record 150951 | Target Sequence
CGTAGTAAATATCTAGCTAA
