>Addgene plasmid #80236 | non-targeting control gRNA (BRDN0001147185) | addgene partial sequence | sequence record 189140 | hU6-F
AGGTACCNNTTNCGNGGACGNTAGAAAGTAATAATTTCTTGGGTAGTTNGCAGTTTTAANATTACNGTTT
TAAAATGGACTATCNTATGCTTACCGTAACTTGNAAGTATTTCGATTTCTTGGCTTTATATATCTTGTGG
AAAGGACGAAACACCGCGTAGTAAATATCTAGCTAAGTTTTAGAGCTAGAAATAGCAAGTTAAAATAAGG
CTAGTCCGTTATCAACTTGAAAAAGTGGCACCGAGTCGGTGCTTTTTTAAGCTTGGCGTAACTAGATCTT
GAGACAAATGGCAGTATTCNTCCACAATTTTAAAAGAAAAGGGGGGATTGGGGGGTACAGTGCANGGGAA
AGAATAGTAGACATAATAGCAACAGACATACAAACTAAAGAATTACCAAAACAAATTACNAAAATTCAAA
ATTTTCGGGTTTATTACAGGGGACAGCANAGATCCACTTTGGGCGCCGGCTCGAGGGGGCCCGGGTGCAA
AGATGGGATAANGTTTTTAAACAGAGGAGGAAATCTTTNCAGCTTAATGGNACCTTNCTAGGGNCTTTGN
AAAGGAGTNG
